>Addgene plasmid #69257 | pSR40 | depositor full sequence | sequence record 122065 | pSR40 sequence 13407 bps
ATCCGCCAAGCTATCAACTTTGTATAGAAAAGTTGATGCTTTTACATCTCCATCCTAGCTCACTTGTCAT
ACTATTACCGTTCCCATAGTAATTGTACAATGCCCCCGTTTTATCAAGCATTTCTTTTTTTTTTTTGAGA
ATTTTTAAATTAATCAATATCCCGAGTTCTTCCACCTTTTGAGCAAGTCTCGTTGAGGATTGCATTGGTC
CCAGCGCTAACTAGGCGTCAATTCATCCACCTCTCCATTCTCTCTCCCGTTCCAACTGTGTTTTTCTTTG
TCAGCGGCGAATTTTCCACAACCAATCGAGTCCTATTTCTCTTTTTTTCCCCCACCTCCCAATAATTTTA
TTTGCATGTTTTATAAACTCACTTTGTTCAATAATTTATTGATTTTATTTTTTCTATGATTTGAAACTTT
ACATTTTTCCTACTCTTCTATAGCAATACTTTGTCACTTACAATAACCCCCCCCCCCCAGTCTGCCTATA
TTTATTTAGATGTTCTTTATGGCCACCCAATGTATAAACTCTTTTAGTGCATTTGTAGGTTCTTTCTTCA
TCCCACCCAATTCCCCCTCCACCACAAATCCCAGTTTTGATTATTTTAAGCCCATATTTATAAGAAGTAA
ATATATTTATAGATTTTTCTTAGATTATAAGCTCTTCTAGGTTTTCCCTCGTTGAGAAGAATGATCTGAA
AAAGCCTAAATTATAGATTTTTGAAACGTATTGTGTAGAATTTGTATTTATTCGTGAAAGTGGAATAAAG
TTAAAACGGAAAAATGTAGTATTAGTTTTGTGCAAAACATTGGCCCTATAAATGTAGATGTAGGAAAGTC
TGTTTATTCTTGGAAAAATCCCTAATTTTTGTGAAATTGTTTGGTTTGCAGCGGTCGGAAGCAATCTTGA
AAATAATTATCATTTGTAATCACATTTTGGTAATTTATTACGTTTATTTTCTTCATTGATTGGTAGGTAT
ATGTTTTCTTTCGAAAGATGAACAAATGATAGTGAATTGGTGCACCTATAAACGGAAAATATACCTTAAA
CAATTAATGGTTAAAAAATCCACAATGAAGAAAAGATATTAGAAAATTCCGGTTGCTAAGACATTGAAAA
AAACTTGAAAAAAGACTTTGAAAACTTGACAAAATTTGGCACTTTTGAAAAGAACCCATTTAAAACTTAA
AGCATGTACTAAAACGAGAACTTTATTTGAAAATTATTATATGTGTATTGCTGCGCTTGTACATTTAAAA
AAAGGAACCTTTTCAATTGATACTTAAAACAAATAGAAGTTTTTTAATCCATATCCTCAAGCTTCGCAGA
TAAACCCTCAATATGCCAAACTCTAATAAGTAGCAATGTAACATGTTTTTGGCGCTGGTGAGTAGGTACT
AAAAATTTAATAAATGTTTCCGATTTAAAATTTTAGATCTCGTCAGAATCGTTGTCAACGCAGAACTACA
ATTCTGGCATACTTTTGTTATAACGATATCAAATACCAAAGAACTCGTCGAAATTGCATACTTGTTGATG
GAACCATCCGTTCAACTGAACGCCAGCCAGTTTATTACTTAAATGAAAACTAATTTTTCAATTGATGACG
GTTAGTGACTTTAGGTTTCATTTGATCAGCGTAGTTGCTGACACTTAATGGTTCGGGAACATAAAAGAAC
ATGTCGAACACGTACATGACGACTGCTTAAAAGTTGAAAATTTCCCATATCCGTTTCTCATTTTATGTAG
TCTCTTTCAGTGTGGCTACTAACGATTTTGCAATTTTACATTATACAAGTTTGTACAAAAAAGCAGGCTT
GAGCCAATTTATCCAAGTCCTTGTAAAAAGTATTCGAAAATTGTTAACGGATAAAATGTTTATTATAATA
TCAAAAACAATTTGTCAGTTGACCACTTTTTGATATATTTGACAGAAACCGGGATGAATTGGCTCAAAGT
TAGGGCGCCCTTCTATTACAGGGTTTCTGATAACAAACCGGTTATTAACTCCCAACAAGGGATGATTTCA
ATTCATCATGCTCAAATTGACCCAAATTAAGTTACATGACAAATTCATCGCCCTTTTCAACTCTTCTTGG
CTCATCATCTGTTATTCTGTTCCTATTCTGTCTGCACCCTATACCCCTTTGCATACTCTCTCGTCATTCC
TTTCTTGGATAGTGTCTTCTTCTCCCCAGCTCTGCTACTTCTATGACTTGCGCCCGCTGCTTTTCCGCTC
GTTCCTCTCCTCTCTGACGTCTTCTTCTGCTTCTTTTCTCCTTCCTTTTTCCCTTCTCAATCTTCCTCTT
TTTCCCATTTCTGTCAATCATTCGAAGAAGAAGAAGAAGAAGACCCTCATTCATTTCATTTTTTTTTCTG
TCGGTGTGTGCTGCTCGGTTAAGAGTGAGCTCTCTATTCCACGTCTTCTTCTTTTTCTTCTTCGATTCGA
ATCAATCACTCCACCAAAACGCATTCGTTTTTGGGATTCACCCCGCGGTTCGCAATAGGTTTCTTTTTCA
AATTATTAGCGTTATAAATAGAAAAATGGTGGAGTTTCAATAAAAATGATAATTTACAAAGTGTATTTTG
ATTACATGTACTCAAAAAGGTTGAAATTTTTCATACCAGTTTTCCGGAAATCCATCTGATATCATTATCG
TATTTTTCTTTTTAAAAATGTTTTCAAAAAAAAACAAAATATAGCTGGTTATTTGGCACCCTCTAATTAC
CATTTTCCTGTCACACCACACTCTTTTCCTTCTTCCACTTCTTTCCGTTTTCAGCCGCTTCCAACCAAAC
CGATATGAAAGCCGAGCAACAACGATCGATTCCACCCGGCTCGGCGACCTTCCCGTCGCAGGTGAGACTC
AGAAAACTAGAGAAACCGCTCAACTAACTCTTGATATCCGATTTCATTCTTTTCTCTTTTCTTTTTGTTG
AACTTTTCCATATTTCCAGATGCCACGGCCACCACCAAGCACCGAACAAGGAATCACAACGGAATCGGAG
CTTGCGAAGAAAGCTCAAATCACTCCGAACGACGTTTTAGCACTTCCGGGAATCACTCAAGGTATCTTGC
TCCCTTTGGATTTCAGTTTAAAACATAAATTTAGGATTCTTATGCTCCCCATCTGCGAACATCTATAACA
TCGAGTTCACCAAGTTCCAAATCCGTGATCTGGACACTGAGCAAGTGCTTTTCGAGATCGCCAAACCGGA
GAACGATCAGGAGAATGATGAGTCGCCACAGGAGTCGGCAAGATACGTGCGTTATAGATTTGCTCCAAAC
TTTTTGAAACTCAAAACGGTCGGAGCAACTGTGGAATTCAAAGTAGGAGACATCCCAATCCATCATTTCC
GAATGATCGAACGTCACTTCTTCAAAGATCGCCTTCTGAAGTGTTTTGACTTTGAATTCGGATTCTGTAT
TCCGAATTCACGAAACAACTGTGAACATATCTATGAGTTCCCTCAACTCTCTCAACAACTCAGTGAGTCA
TTATTCTAAAAAGTACAATTCAAAAGACTAATCTCTTTTTCAGTGGACGACATGATCAACAATCCAAACG
AGACTCGTTCTGACAGCTTCTATTTCGTCGATAACAAACTCGTCATGCACAACAAAGCCGACTACTCATA
TGATGCATAAATATTTAATACAAAAATGTTCTGGATAATTATTCTGTCGAATAGAAAAAAAACTCCAAAT
GTGATTAAATTCCAATAATTCCTGTCTAGTTTGTTCCTTCCCCTTCCCCTTCTCATGTTCAATGCATTCC
TAAGCTTTTCAGTTCCCCCCTTGTTTCTATATTTTTTCGCTGTCCTGTCACACTCGCTAAAAACACTAAT
CACACGGAAATCTGTTTTCAATAAAAACTCCAACTTTAACTCATTTTCAATTTCAACTGCACGGGTGTAA
AACGACGGCCAGTCCGTAATACGACTCACTTAAGGCCTTGGATTAGGGTGAATGGAGGGTGTTTGGTTTT
GGGTTTGATTGAATTTGGCGCTAGTTGCCAAGAGTTGCCGGGAATCTGGCTTTTGCTGGGTGGTAAAATT
CATAGAAAAATTTGTAGAAAAATCGGCGGCCGAGTTTTTCCTTTTTTGCGACCACGCAGGTTGCAAAAAG
CATAAATTCTGGTTCATGTTCACAAAACCTCGCGCAAGTTTTTAAAATCTTGAGTAGGGGCCTGCCTGAG
GTGCTGAGGTGAATTAGACCAAGTTTTTGTTCGCAACTACCAAAAACTTCAGAAAAATTTTTGTTAATCT
CATCATAAAATTCGTTTACTTCGGCTAATTTTTATTAGTTATAAGTCTATAAAAAACCTCCAAAATATCC
CCTTTTTAAGGTTAAATTTTTGAAAATTTTCGAATTATAATAAAGTCTGAAAATTGTCAAAATTTCCTGC
AATTGACCGTGTTGGCAATTTTGGCAATTTCAGCAAGAGCCGAAATTACCAATTGCACGGTCTCGTCAAG
GTTGTCAGTGTCTAGATAAACATTATGAAAATTTCGAAAAGCTGACGAAAACTCTTCAGAGTATATGACT
CAAACTTTTGATGATTTTGATGCGACATTGCTCAAAGTTACATAAAAATCTAATTTTAAAATGTTATAAA
GCTTAATCCCTTTCTAATTCCTAATAAGTACCGAAAGTACAGTAGTTCTAGTCACCTTGCCAAAACAAAA
GGATAAACAGGAAAACTAAAAAGTTTCTAAAAAGAAAAGCCGCGAAAAGGAGAGAGAGAGATGGGATAAT
GTTACAAATTGGACCTGTTAAGTGTCGGTTTAATGAACCGAGCTTCTAAATATGGCACGAGGAGCGGTGG
TGTGGCCAGCGGCGCCGCACCGTCTGCAGTCAACCGTGCGATCGAGCGGCACCTTTGATCCAAAAAATGC
CGCGATTTTTGCCGCGCTCTCCCCAGGCAGGCAGTGGGGAAGAGATGTCCTTTATGAAGGAGATTGACGG
GAGGAGGAGGAGGAGGAAACCGTTTTTGATTAACTGGTGGATGGCATTGCGGTTTTTATTCTTCCGTAAG
GACAACTGGTTCTTTTTTCTTCTATTTTGATGTCTTCGTTTTGTCTTTACTGGTCTGTCTTCGAAGTTGC
TGAGCTGATTTAGAACATTGTAAATTTGTAAGAAAATTGATTTTTATCAACATAATTACGAAGTATCACG
TTTTACGTGTGTTTTTAGAGTTTTCAAGTAAAAAATTTGAAATCAGCGGTATTCAAAACCTAAACCTTTT
CACGGGGACTCGATCCCTTGACCTTTTGCTCCAAAGGCATTGCTCTTACCCACTGAGCCATCCGTGGCGC
CGTTTTCTTAGGGCGCCGTACCAAGTGGCGCAGTGGCTAAGAGGGACGACTTTGAAGCAAACGGTCATGA
GTTCGAGCCCCCGGGAGTTGATTTAAATTTTCTGATTACGACTCGCTGCGCCCTAAAGGTCCCTTTAGCT
CCCCATTGATCATTTATCCCAAATCTCATTTATAAAATCTTTGTCCCGAGACAAACCCAGTCATATTTAA
TTAGAATAATCACTACCCTTTTTTGATTCTCCCACATACAATTTTTTTAAACCGAGAGTACGGTAGGTAA
TAACAATTTATGGAGAAGAATATTAGGTGATGAGAATGGGTGTCTCTACTACTATTATATATATTACTTT
ATTCATTCATTAAATTATGGTGGTGGTGGTGACGATGAGAAACTTTACGGAATTTATGAGTGAAATTGTT
CCAAAAAAGTGGTGAAGTGTCAAATGGAATATCTAACTGGGAGGGGGGTGAATAAGGACAATGGGGTTAG
TGTACTCTCGAGAATATGGAATTAGAAAATGAGGAAAACTTGCAAAAAATGGAGCTTTGAAAAAAACTAG
CTGAAAACATCCTTTCAGAGTTGGATTTTAAGATTTTAAGATTTCTCTAAATCATTGTAGTGAAATTTTC
TACTGAGGTTTTCTAGTTTCTTTTTCATTTGGTATACATTTTTTTGTAGAAAATGTTCACCAAAACTTTT
TTCGAATGCATAATAATTCAACATTTTCTATGCTTTTTAAATTATTTTTCTTGTTGCAGAAAACCCAAAC
TACCGTACTTTTTCACTAGGTGGTCTCCAAACTTTAATCCGTTATAACTCCACAAATATTTTTGATATAA
AAAAGTTGTCAATTAACAAAATGTGCAAAATTTTATGACCAATATTTAATCAGTTGACAGTTTTTTGATA
TCTCAGGTAACCGCAGAGTTATGAGCGTTTGAAGTTGAAGCGTGCTCTAGGCTCTCCAGGTGACCCAAAT
ATTTGAATATTTTAGTAATTCTCATGATTTTAAAATTGTCCAACAAAAATTCAAATATTGACACTAATTC
TTCCCACCTAGACACCCCACCATTCCATGGACTAATCCCGTTAATTCGAACGCTTCCCCCCTACCGCTCT
CGGTGTCACTCAAAATTTCAAACAAGTCGTGACAGTTCTCGGGTGGTCTGATACCAGTTTACCTACATTT
TCAAAAAAAAACACAATCAACTCTTTCATCTTCAGTATTCCAGTGAATCCCGTCCCACACCAGATGCCCC
AACTCAGCGGGGGCTGCGTGATACCCGGTCAGCAGCAGCACCAGCAACAGGAGTAACTGGTTCCTCCCAA
ATATAGGTTAGTGATGTGAATGTAAAACAAAGACTTATTTTTCTATTAGAAATGTGTTGTCATTTTCCTT
ATTACAAGTTGTTGCCTTTTTCCCTTACGGGCGGTCTCGGTAAGCGCTGTCTCCCCGTTGGCCAGCCCCG
CCCACTCAACGCTCCGCCCTTCTTCTCCTTCTAAGGCTTGGCTTCTCAAACAAATTGACTTTTCCCAATC
GCTAAGATTTCAATATATTTTGATATATTCCAAAACCTTCTTTATTAATTATCAATCCAAGCAAAACTCT
ATACATATTCCCTGAAAATTAATTAAAATGGATTACAAGGATCACGATGGAGACTACAAGGACCACGATG
GAATGTCCCGTCGTCGTAAGGCCAACCCAACCAAGCTCTCCGAGAACGCCAAGAAGCTCGCCAAGGAGGT
CGAGAACGGAGGAATGTCCAACCTCCTCACCGTCCACCAAAACCTCCCAGCCCTCCCAGTCGACGCCACC
TCCGACGAGGTCCGTAAGAACCTCATGGACATGTTCCGTGACCGTCAAGCCTTCTCCGAGCACACCTGGA
AGATGCTCCTCTCCGTCTGCCGTTCCTGGGCCGCCTGGTGCAAGCTCAACAACCGTAAGTGGTTCCCAGC
CGAGCCAGAGGACGTCCGTGACTACCTCCTCTACCTCCAAGCCCGTGGACTCGCCGTCAAGACCATCCAA
CAACACCTCGGACAACTCAACATGCTCCACCGTCGTTCCGGACTCCCACGTCCATCCGACTCCAACGCCG
TCTCCCTCGTCATGCGTCGTATCCGTAAGGTAAGTTTAAACATATATATACTAACTAACCCTGATTATTT
AAATTTTCAGGAGAACGTCGACGCCGGAGAGCGTGCCAAGCAAGCCCTCGCCTTCGAGCGTACCGACTTC
GACCAAGTCCGTTCCCTCATGGAGAACTCCGACCGTTGCCAAGACATCCGTAACCTCGCCTTCCTCGGAA
TCGCCTACAACACCCTCCTCCGTATCGCCGAGATCGCCCGTATCCGTGTCAAGGACATCTCCCGTACCGA
CGGAGGACGTATGCTCATCCACATCGGACGTACCAAGACCCTCGTCTCCACCGCCGGAGTCGAGAAGGCC
CTCTCCCTCGGAGTCACCAAGCTCGTCGAGCGTTGGATCTCCGTCTCCGGAGTCGCCGACGACCCAAACA
ACTACCTCTTCTGCCGTGTCCGTAAGGTAAGTTTAAACAGTTCGGTACTAACTAACCATACATATTTAAA
TTTTCAGAACGGAGTCGCCGCCCCATCCGCCACCTCCCAACTCTCCACCCGTGCCCTTGAGGGAATCTTC
GAGGCCACCCACCGTCTCATCTACGGAGCCAAGGACGACTCCGGACAACGTTACCTCGCCTGGTCCGGAC
ACTCCGCCCGTGTCGGAGCCGCCCGTGACATGGCCCGTGCCGGAGTCTCCATCCCAGAGATCATGCAAGC
CGGAGGATGGACCAACGTCAACATCGTTATGAACTACATCCGTAACCTCGACTCCGAGACCGGAGCTATG
GTCCGTCTCCTTGAGGACGGAGACTAAGCGGCCGCGATAAATGCAAAATCCTTTCAAGCATTCCCTTCTT
CTCTATCACTCTTCTTTCTTTTTGTCAAAAAATTCTCTCGCTAATTTATTTGCTTTTTTAATGTTATTAT
TTTATGACTTTTTATAGTCACTGAAAAGTTTGCATCTGAGTGAAGTGAATGCTATCAAAATGTGATTCTG
TCTGATGTACTTTCACAATCTCTCTTCAATTCCATTTTGAAGTGCTTTAAACCCGAAAGGTTGAGAAAAA
TGCGAGCGCTCAAATATTTGTATTGTGTTCGTTGAGTGACCCAACAAAAAGAGGAAACTTTATTGTGCCG
CCAAGAAAAAAGTCTCAACTAGTGAGTCGTATTACGTAGCTTGGCGTAATCATGGTCATAGCTGTTTCCT
GCCCGTGACCCAGCTTTCTTGTACAAAGTGGTTTGTTTGTGAGTTTCAGGAAACTTGTGAATTCGTTCAA
ACCCTTCAGAATCAGAATAAAAAATGGTGCTTTGTATTTCTTAAATTTTAATAACTTTTTCACGAGCACT
ACATTTTAAAATTTTGTAGAAGTTGTCTGTTTGCACCCATTTAATTTCAAATGTGTCATAAGTCAACAAC
TGGCACGTTGAGTATACATAGAAAAGAATGATTTTACCTTTTAATATTTTTTTTGTTATAAAAGCTTGCA
ACATTTTTATTACCTCTATGGATAAAAAACGAAGGCTAGGAGAAAGAATCTAAAAACTCGGATTAGTTTT
TGGATACAAAACAGAAGATTAGAATATTTCCCTTCACGAATTTTGAGGGTAAAACAATTTTACCGAAGTT
TTCAAAGGTTTTTGTTCAAGATTCCATTCATTTTTTTTGAAATACTTCATACACGTGGTGTCAGGTTGTT
ACGGTTTGACTTACAAATTTTGCCCAAAAAATGAGACGTCAGCACGTTTTTAGCCATTTAAATCAGTTAA
GAACTCTGTGTCTCAACTCCCGCATTTTTTGTAGATATTTGTAGATCAAACCGAAATGAGACACTCTGAC
ACCACGAGTTCATATTGTGAAACTCTCTTGAATACTTATCACTGTGCCAACCCATGTCACACTTTTAAAT
ACATTGAACAGTATAAAAAACTCAGGTCAAAAGTAACATTTGATTGATCCCCCCCATTTCCTTCTGAACT
TTGCTTCTCCTGTTTTTGCGTCGTTTCGCCATCATCATTAAAGTGACTCTTGGACTTGAGACTCTAGTTG
CTTATCGATTGGTGATTGAAAAAGTAGGAGAAACGAATCTTTTCATCTACTCCTCTTCTGCACCCGCCTT
CTCTTCCTCTTCTTCATCCAGCAGTGCCATTTCTCTTCGGCAGCAAGAATGGTGTGTAAAGTGATGACGG
CGCAGTTTCTTCTGGCACAGGAGTAGCACAGCACAACCTCAGCAGTAGTTGGAGCAACCCAGCAGCAGCA
TATTTTCGATACTCATCGAGCACTTGCCGTTGTGTTGTGTCATCCGCCAACAAATCAGCAAACAACGTTT
TTTATCCCGATCATTATTTTTTTTCCTCGCTCTGGGTTGGACTTGTCTATGTTTCAATTTTTATTACAAA
AATAATGGAAGAAAAACATTTGTTTGAAAATTTTAATCCCTACTTTAAAGTTATATTATATATAGAAAAT
AAGTCTAAAAAATGTTTTATTATTTTTTTAAATTTTATTTAAAATTTTGAAAAAAATTTCGTATGGCTGA
TGTCCCAGACCCATCATTTTTTGTAGTTTTCTGTTTTTCTGAAAATTTAAATGACCTTCTCCGGTTTTTC
TAAGATGACGTCACATTTCAAAAACCCATTGAAACTAATTTTCAGAAAACGGAAAACTCAATAAAACTAA
GCGTGAAATGGAAAAAAAATCATTTAAAAAGTTAGAAAAATTTAAAAAAAAGATTTCAATTCTACTCGGC
CATTGCGATGAATTTTTTATCAATTAACGCTAAATCTGTAAAAATTAGATTAAAAACCAAATAATAAAGA
AACATACAAGGAATTTCAATTTTAAAAATTGTGTCATCAAACTTTTTGAGAAACTTCAGTATTAATTTAA
TTTCATGGAATGCGGTTTTTTCTCTAACTTTTTAACAAAACTAGGTAGATTAAAAAATTTAAACAAGACC
ATATATAAGCTACTGTTTCAAATCTACCTCTGTATGTATGTACAACAACTCCTTCAAAGTGAACGTATTT
GCGAAAAATGGGCTCATCACAGAAGCTCATCATTTTTTACAACATTGTATTATAAACTTGCCAGTGCGTA
GCCAGCATTTTATTTAACTTTCTATGAATTTTTGATATTTTTTGAAAAAGATTTTCTCACATGGTTCTCA
ATTGAACACTAAAACATAATCTAAAAACTACGAATTTTGAGTTTAAAGTTTTTCAGTTTTAAAGGTGGAG
TAGCGCCAGTAGGGATTTAGTCTAAGTACAATTATAATGACCTAAAACAACCAAATATCATAACAAAACA
CTCCGAAAATTTTCAGATTTTTTCATAATTTCGGAGCTTTGGCAAATTGCCAAATTTTGAAAAATATGAG
CTTTTGAGGAAATCCAAAGCAATGTCGCATGTTCCGACCCTTACAATGTTTCAATACAAGTAATCAAAAC
AAAATTAAAATATAAAAAATGTAGAAAAAAATGTTTTTTTTGGTCGTCTTCCAAAATTATGAGTGGCAAA
AACTGAGTAATTGTCATTTTTTGACAGGAAATAAAAAAAATTCAAAAATTTTTTGAAAATTTTTATTATG
ATATTTGAATATTTTAGGACCAAAGGAGTGGTTTTTAACAGTTTCCCCACATGCGCTACTCAACCTTTAA
ACTTCATCCCCCAACTTTATTATACATAGTTGATAATTCGATGGTATCAGCTCACTCAAAGGCGGTAATA
CGGTTATCCACAGAATCAGGGGATAACGCAGGAAAGAACATGTGAGCAAAAGGCCAGCAAAAGACCAGGA
ACCGTAAAAAGGCCGCGTTGCTGGCGTTTTTCCATAGGCTCCGCCCCCCTGACGAGCATCACAAAAATCG
ACGCTCAAGTCAGAGGTGGCGAAACCCGACAGGACTATAAAGATACCAGGCGTTTCCCCCTGGAAGCTCC
CTCGTGCGCTCTCCTGTTCCGACCCTGCCGCTTACCGGATACCTGTCCGCCTTTCTCCCTTCGGGAAGCG
TGGCGCTTTCTCATAGCTCACGCTGTAGGTATCTCAGTTCGGTGTAGGTCGTTCGCTCCAAGCTGGGCTG
TGTGCACGAACCCCCCGTTCAGCCCGACCGCTGCGCCTTATCCGGTAACTATCGTCTTGAGTCCAACCCG
GTAAGACACGACTTATCGCCACTGGCAGCAGCCACTGGTAACAGGATTAGCAGAGCGAGGTATGTAGGCG
GTGCTACAGAGTTCTTGAAGTGGTGGCCTAACTACGGCTACACTAGAAGGACAGTATTTGGTATCTGCGC
TCTGCTGAAGCCAGTTACCTTCGGAAAAAGAGTTGGTAGCTCTTGATCCGGCAAACAAACCACCGCTGGT
AGCGGTGGTTTTTTTGTTTGCAAGCAGCAGATTACGCGCAGAAAAAAAGGATCTCAAGAAGATCCTTTGA
TCTTTTCTACGGGGTCTGACGCTCAGTGGAACGAAAACTCACGTTAAGGGATTTTGGTCATGAGATTATC
AAAAAGGATCTTCACCTAGATCCTTTTAAATTAAAAATGAAGTTTTAAATCAATCTAAAGTATATATGAG
TAAACTTGGTCTGACAGTTACCAATGCTTAATCAGTGAGGCACCTATCTCAGCGATCTGTCTATTTCGTT
CATCCATAGTTGCCTGACTCCCCGTCGTGTAGATAACTACGATACGGGAGGGCTTACCATCTGGCCCCAG
TGCTGCAATGATACCGCGAGACCCACGCTCACCGGCTCCAGATTTATCAGCAATAAACCAGCCAGCCGGA
AGGGCCGAGCGCAGAAGTGGTCCTGCAACTTTATCCGCCTCCATCCAGTCTATTAATTGTTGCCGGGAAG
CTAGAGTAAGTAGTTCGCCAGTTAATAGTTTGCGCAACGTTGTTGCCATTGCTACAGGCATCGTGGTGTC
ACGCTCGTCGTTTGGTATGGCTTCATTCAGCTCCGGTTCCCAACGATCAAGGCGAGTTACATGATCCCCC
ATGTTGTGCAAAAAAGCGGTTAGCTCCTTCGGTCCTCCGATCGTTGTCAGAAGTAAGTTGGCCGCAGTGT
TATCACTCATGGTTATGGCAGCACTGCATAATTCTCTTACTGTCATGCCATCCGTAAGATGCTTTTCTGT
GACTGGTGAGTACTCAACCAAGTCATTCTGAGAATAGTGTATGCGGCGACCGAGTTGCTCTTGCCCGGCG
TCAATACGGGATAATACCGCGCCACATAGCAGAACTTTAAAAGTGCTCATCATTGGAAAACGTTCTTCGG
GGCGAAAACTCTCAAGGATCTTACCGCTGTTGAGATCCAGTTCGATGTAACCCACTCGTGCACCCAACTG
ATCTTCAGCATCTTTTACTTTCACCAGCGTTTCTGGGTGAGCAAAAACAGGAAGGCAAAATGCCGCAAAA
AAGGGAATAAGGGCGACACGGAAATGTTGAATACTCATACTCTTCCTTTTTCAATATTATTGAAGCATTT
ATCAGGGTTATTGTCTCATGAGCGGATACATATTTGAATGTATTTAGAAAAATAAACAAATAGGGGTTCC
GCGCACATTTCCCCGAAAAGTGCCACCTGACGTCTAAGAAACCATTATTATCATGACATTAACCTATAAA
AATAGGCGTATCACGAGGCCCTTTCGTCTCGCGCGTTTCGGTGATGACGGTGAAAACCTCTGACACATGC
AGCTCCCGGAGACGGTCACAGCTTGTCTGTAAGCGGATGCCGGGAGCAGACAAGCCCGTCAGGGCGCGTC
AGCGGGTGTTGGCGGGTGTCGGGGCTGGCTTAACTATGCGGCATCAGAGCAGATTGTACTGAGAGTGCAC
CATATGCGGTGTGAAATACCGCACAGATGCGTAAGGAGAAAATACCGCATCAGGCGCCATTCGCCATTCA
GGCTGCGCAACTGTTGGGAAGGGCGATCGGTGCGGGCCTCTTCGCTATTACGCCAGCTGGCGAAAGGGGG
ATGTGCTGCAAGGCGATTAAGTTGGGTAACGCCAGGG
Features (pLannotate 1.2.2; 16 found; start..end, strand, type, name):
     15..35      +  protein_bind   attB4: mutant version of attB; core recombination site for the Gateway® BP reaction BP Clonase™
   1795..1819    +  protein_bind   attB1: mutant version of attB; recombination site for the Gateway® BP reaction BP Clonase™
   2677..2694    -  misc_feature   P element 5' end (fragment): No description available
   2805..3647    +  CDS            unc-119: UN119_CAEEL - Experimental evidence at protein level: Swiss-Prot protein existence level 1. Myristoyl-binding protein that acts as a cargo adapter: specifically binds the myristoyl moiety of a subset of N-terminally myristoylated proteins and is required for their localization. Plays a key role in ciliary membrane localization of proteins. Required for the establishment or function of the nervous system. From Caenorhabditis elegans.
   3916..3933    -  CDS            lacZα (fragment): LacZα fragment of β-galactosidase; lacZ fragment
   7003..7077    +  CDS            EGL-13 NLS: nuclear localization signal from the C. elegans EGL-13 transcription factor (Lyssenko et al., 2007)
   7084..8214    +  CDS            cre: RECR_BPP1 - Experimental evidence at protein level: Swiss-Prot protein existence level 1. Catalyzes site-specific recombination between two 34-base- pair LOXP sites. Its role is to maintain the phage genome as a monomeric unit-copy plasmid in the lysogenic state. From Escherichia phage P1 (Bacteriophage P1).
   8231..8554    +  terminator     tbb-2 terminator: tbb-2; transcription terminator for the C. elegans tubulin beta-2 gene
   8618..8642    -  protein_bind   attB2: mutant version of attB; recombination site for the Gateway® BP reaction BP Clonase™
   9519..9536    -  CDS            Rac1 (fragment): human Rac family small GTPase 1
  11229..11817   -  rep_origin     ori: high-copy-number ColE1/pMB1/pBR322/pUC origin of replication
  11988..12848   -  CDS            AmpR: β-lactamase; bla; confers resistance to ampicillin, carbenicillin, and related antibiotics
  12849..12953   -  promoter       AmpR promoter: bla
  13048..13083   +  CDS            rop (fragment): Rop protein, which maintains plasmids at low copy number; rop
  13185..13284   +  misc_feature   bom (fragment): basis of mobility region from pBR322
  13290..13407   -  CDS            lacZα (fragment): LacZα fragment of β-galactosidase; lacZ fragment
