[The description below was written by a language model from this plasmid's Addgene catalogue record and pLannotate feature annotations shown in this document.]
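Description:
pSR40 is a C. elegans MosSCI targeting plasmid built on the pCFJ355 backbone, designed to place a single copy of a lin-31 promoter-driven Cre recombinase transgene at the ttTi14024 Mos1 insertion site on chromosome X. The full construct is 13,407 bp and was assembled by Gibson cloning. In bacteria it is maintained through a high-copy ColE1/pUC-type origin and selected with ampicillin via the AmpR (β-lactamase) cassette. Small fragments of lacZα, rop and bom are annotated as remnants of the cloning backbone. The short hits to a P element end and to human Rac1 are only about 18 bp each and are probably spurious matches.

The payload is a Cre coding sequence of about 1.1 kb, recorded as codon-optimised for C. elegans. An EGL-13 nuclear localisation signal lies immediately upstream of it, presumably fused to direct the recombinase to the nucleus, and the tbb-2 3′ terminator follows it. The lin-31 promoter named in the catalogue entry is not annotated in the feature table; it presumably lies in the unannotated region upstream of the NLS. An unc-119 coding sequence is also annotated, and in MosSCI vectors this gene serves as the rescue marker for identifying transgenic animals in an unc-119 mutant background. Gateway attB4, attB1 and attB2 sites are also present. The genomic homology arms that would direct integration at the Mos1 site are not annotated.

The plasmid provides tissue-restricted Cre expression from a defined single-copy locus, allowing lin-31-expressing cells to recombine loxP-flanked alleles or reporters. The associated publication concerns control of cell-cycle exit during muscle differentiation.
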