Addgene plasmid #69257: pSR40
Purpose: plin-31::CRE for integration on ttTi14024, Chr X
Depositing lab: Sander van den Heuvel. Depositing organization: Utrecht University. Publication: G1/S Inhibitors and the SWI/SNF Complex Control Cell-Cycle Exit during Muscle Differentiation. Ruijtenberg S, van den Heuvel S. Cell. 2015 Jul 16;162(2):300-13. doi: 10.1016/j.cell.2015.06.013. Epub 2015 Jul 2. PubMed 26144318.
Backbone
  Vector backbone: pCFJ355
  Backbone manufacturer: Erik Jorgensen
  Backbone size w/o insert (bp): 8941
  Total vector size (bp): 13407
  Vector type: Worm Expression, Cre/Lox ; MosSCI
Growth in bacteria
  Bacterial resistance: Ampicillin, 100 μg/mL
  Growth temperature: 37°C
  Growth strain: DH5alpha
  Copy number: High Copy
Gene/Insert
  Gene/Insert name: Cre recombinase (alt name: Cre recombinase)
  Species: C. elegans (nematode)
  Insert size (bp): 1134
  Mutation: codon-optimzed index 1.0
  Promoter: lin-31
  Cloning method: Gibson Cloning
  Sequencing primers: 5′ M13 forward; 3′ N/A
Terms and licenses: Academic/Nonprofit Terms; Industry Terms: Not Available to Industry
How to cite: pSR40 was a gift from Sander van den Heuvel (Addgene plasmid # 69257 ; http://n2t.net/addgene:69257 ; RRID:Addgene_69257)
