>Addgene plasmid #69257 | pSR40 | addgene partial sequence | sequence record 125182 | M13-F20 5'-TGTAAAACGACGGCCAGT-3'
GGTGAATGGAGGGTGTTTGGTTTTGGGTTTGATTGAATTTGGCGCTAGTTGCCAAGAGTTGCCGGGAATC
TGGCTTTTGCTGGGTGGTAAAATTCATAGAAAAATTTGTAGAAAAATCGGCGGCCGAGTTTTTCCTTTTT
TGCGACCACGCAGGTTGCAAAAAGCATAAATTCTGGTTCATGTTCACAAAACCTCGCGCAAGTTTTTAAA
ATCTTGAGTAGGGGCCTGCCTGAGGTGCTGAGGTGAATTAGACCAAGTTTTTGTTCGCAACTACCAAAAA
CTTCAGAAAAATTTTTGTTAATCTCATCATAAAATTCGTTTACTTCGGCTAATTTTTATTAGTTATAAGT
CTATAAAAAACCTCCAAAATATCCCCTTTTTAAGGTTAAATTTTTGAAAATTTTCGAATTATAATAAAGT
CTGAAAATTGTCAAAATTTCCTGCAATTGACCGTGTTGGCAATTTTGGCAATTTCAGCAAGAGCCGAAAT
TACCAATTGCACGGTCTCGTCAAGGTTGTCAGTGTCTAGATAAACATTATGA
