>Addgene plasmid #69257 | pSR40 | addgene partial sequence | sequence record 125183 | M13-Rev 5'-CAGGAAACAGCTATGACC-3'
TTGTTGGGTCACTCAACGAACACAATACAAATATTTGAGCGCTNGCATTTTTCTCAACCTTTCGGGTTTA
AAGCACTTCAAAATGGAATTGAAGAGAGATTGTGAAAGTACATCAGACAGAATCACATTTTGATAGCATT
CACTTCACTCAGATGCAAACTTTTCAGTGACTATAAAAAGTCATAAAATAATAACATTAAAAAAGCAAAT
AAATTAGCGAGAGAATTTTTTGACAAAAAGAAAGAAGAGTGATAGAGAAGAAGGGAATGCTTGAAAGGAT
TTTGCATTTATCGCGGCCGCTTAGTCTCCGTCCTCAAGGAGACGGACCATAGCTCCGGTCTCGGAGTCGA
GGTTACGGATGTAGTTCATAACGATGTTGACGTTGGTCCATCCTCCGGCTTGCATGATCTCTGGGATGGA
GACTCCGGCACGGGCCATGTCACGGGCGGCTCCGACACGGGCGGAGTGTCCGGACCAGGCGAGGTAACGT
TGTCCGGAGTCGTCCTTGGCTCCGTAGATGAGACGGTGGGTGGCCTCGAAGATTCCCTCAAGGGCACGGG
TGGAGAGTTGGGAGGTGGCGGATGGGGCGGCGACTCCGTTCTGAAAATTTAAATATGTATGGTTAGTTAG
TACCGAACTGTTTAAACTTACCTTACGGACACGGCA
